>Addgene plasmid #112211 | pAAV-CAG-C-intein-C-spC9-H840A-N863A-2xNLS-hGH | depositor full sequence | sequence record 211343 | pAAV-CAG-C-intein-C-spC9-H840A-N863A-2xNLS-hGH sequence 6863 bps
CCTGCAGGCAGCTGCGCGCTCGCTCGCTCACTGAGGCCGCCCGGGCGTCGGGCGACCTTTGGTCGCCCGG
CCTCAGTGAGCGAGCGAGCGCGCAGAGAGGGAGTGGCCAACTCCATCACTAGGGGTTCCTGCGGCCTCTA
GAAAGCTTCATTGACGTCAATAATGACGTATGTTCCCATAGTAACGCCAATAGGGACTTTCCATTGACGT
CAATGGGTGGAGTATTTACGGTAAACTGCCCACTTGGCAGTACATCAAGTGTATCATATGCCAAGTACGC
CCCCTATTGACGTCAATGACGGTAAATGGCCCGCCTGGCATTATGCCCAGTACATGACCTTATGGGACTT
TCCTACTTGGCAGTACATCTACGTATTAGTCATCGCTATTACCATGGTCGAGGTGAGCCCCACGTTCTGC
TTCACTCTCCCCATCTCCCCCCCCTCCCCACCCCCAATTTTGTATTTATTTATTTTTTAATTATTTTGTG
CAGCGATGGGGGCGGGGGGGGGGGGGGGGCGCGCGCCAGGCGGGGCGGGGCGGGGCGAGGGGCGGGGCGG
GGCGAGGCGGAGAGGTGCGGCGGCAGCCAATCAGAGCGGCGCGCTCCGAAAGTTTCCTTTTATGGCGAGG
CGGCGGCGGCGGCGGCCCTATAAAAAGCGAAGCGCGCGGCGGGCGGGAGTCGCTGCGACGCTGCCTTCGC
CCCGTGCCCCGCTCCGCCGCCGCCTCGCGCCGCCCGCCCCGGCTCTGACTGACCGCGTTACTCCCACAGG
TGAGCGGGCGGGACGGCCCTTCTCCTCCGGGCTGTAATTAGCGCTTGGTTTAATGACGGCTTGTTTCTTT
TCTGTGGCTGCGTGAAAGCCTTGAGGGGCTCCGGGAGGGCCCTTTGTGCGGGGGGAGCGGCTCGGGGCTG
TCCGCGGGGGGACGGCTGCCTTCGGGGGGGACGGGGCAGGGCGGGGTTCGGCTTCTGGCGTGTGACCGGC
GGCTCTAGAGCCTCTGCTAACCATGTTCATGCCTTCTTCTTTTTCCTACAGCTCCTGGGCAACGTGCTGG
TTATTGTGCTGTCTCATCATTTTGGCAAAGAATTACCGGTCCACCATGATTAAAATAGCTACGAGAAAGT
ATCTGGGGAAGCAGAACGTGTACGACATAGGTGTGGAGCGGGATCACAATTTTGCGCTGAAGAATGGCTT
TATCGCATCTTGCTTCGACTCCGTGGAAATCTCCGGCGTGGAAGATCGGTTCAACGCCTCCCTGGGCACA
TACCACGATCTGCTGAAAATTATCAAGGACAAGGACTTCCTGGACAATGAGGAAAACGAGGACATTCTGG
AAGATATCGTGCTGACCCTGACACTGTTTGAGGACAGAGAGATGATCGAGGAACGGCTGAAAACCTATGC
CCACCTGTTCGACGACAAAGTGATGAAGCAGCTGAAGCGGCGGAGATACACCGGCTGGGGCAGGCTGAGC
CGGAAGCTGATCAACGGCATCCGGGACAAGCAGTCCGGCAAGACAATCCTGGATTTCCTGAAGTCCGACG
GCTTCGCCAACAGAAACTTCATGCAGCTGATCCACGACGACAGCCTGACCTTTAAAGAGGACATCCAGAA
AGCCCAGGTGTCCGGCCAGGGCGATAGCCTGCACGAGCACATTGCCAATCTGGCCGGCAGCCCCGCCATT
AAGAAGGGCATCCTGCAGACAGTGAAGGTGGTGGACGAGCTCGTCAAAGTGATGGGTCGGCACAAGCCAG
AGAATATCGTTATCGAAATGGCAAGGGAGAACCAAACCACCCAGAAGGGCCAGAAGAACTCTCGGGAACG
GATGAAAAGAATCGAAGAGGGAATTAAGGAGCTGGGATCTCAGATACTGAAGGAGCACCCTGTGGAGAAT
ACACAGCTCCAGAACGAGAAACTCTACCTGTACTACCTCCAGAACGGGCGGGACATGTACGTTGACCAGG
AACTCGACATCAACCGGCTGTCCGATTATGACGTGGACGCTATTGTTCCACAGTCCTTCCTCAAAGATGA
CTCCATTGACAACAAGGTGCTGACCAGATCCGATAAGGCCCGCGGTAAGTCTGACAATGTTCCATCAGAA
GAGGTGGTCAAGAAGATGAAGAATTACTGGCGGCAGCTCCTCAACGCCAAACTGATCACCCAGCGGAAGT
TTGACAATCTGACTAAGGCAGAAAGAGGAGGTCTGAGCGAACTCGACAAGGCCGGCTTTATTAAGAGGCA
ACTGGTCGAAACACGCCAGATTACCAAACACGTGGCACAAATCCTCGACTCTAGGATGAACACTAAGTAC
GATGAGAACGATAAGCTGATCAGGGAAGTGAAAGTGATAACTCTGAAGAGCAAGCTGGTGTCTGACTTCC
GGAAGGACTTTCAATTCTACAAAGTTCGCGAAATAAACAATTACCATCATGCTCACGATGCCTATCTCAA
TGCTGTCGTTGGCACCGCCCTGATCAAGAAATACCCTAAACTGGAGTCTGAGTTCGTGTACGGTGACTAT
AAAGTCTACGATGTGAGGAAGATGATAGCAAAGTCTGAGCAAGAGATTGGCAAAGCCACCGCCAAGTACT
TCTTCTACTCTAATATCATGAATTTCTTTAAGACTGAGATAACCCTGGCTAACGGCGAAATCCGGAAGCG
CCCACTGATCGAAACAAACGGAGAAACAGGAGAAATCGTGTGGGATAAAGGCAGGGACTTCGCAACTGTG
CGGAAGGTGCTGTCCATGCCACAAGTCAATATCGTGAAGAAGACCGAAGTGCAGACCGGCGGATTCTCAA
AGGAGAGCATCCTGCCAAAGCGGAACTCTGACAAGCTGATCGCCAGGAAGAAAGATTGGGACCCAAAGAA
GTATGGCGGTTTCGATTCCCCTACAGTGGCTTATTCCGTTCTGGTCGTGGCAAAAGTGGAGAAAGGCAAG
TCCAAGAAACTCAAGTCTGTTAAGGAGCTGCTCGGAATTACTATTATGGAGAGATCCAGCTTCGAGAAGA
ATCCAATCGATTTCCTGGAAGCTAAGGGCTATAAAGAAGTGAAGAAAGATCTCATCATCAAACTGCCCAA
GTACTCTCTCTTTGAGCTGGAGAATGGTAGGAAGCGGATGCTGGCCTCCGCCGGAGAGCTGCAGAAAGGA
AACGAGCTGGCTCTGCCCTCCAAATACGTGAACTTCCTGTATCTGGCCTCCCACTACGAGAAACTCAAAG
GTAGCCCTGAAGACAATGAGCAGAAGCAACTCTTTGTTGAGCAACATAAACACTACCTGGACGAAATCAT
TGAACAGATTAGCGAGTTCAGCAAGCGGGTTATTCTGGCCGATGCAAACCTCGATAAAGTGCTGAGCGCA
TATAATAAGCACAGGGACAAGCCAATTCGCGAACAAGCAGAGAATATTATCCACCTCTTTACTCTGACTA
ATCTGGGCGCTCCTGCTGCCTTCAAGTATTTCGATACAACTATTGACAGGAAGCGGTACACCTCTACCAA
AGAAGTTCTCGATGCCACCCTGATACACCAGTCAATTACCGGACTGTACGAGACTCGCATCGACCTGTCT
CAGCTCGGCGGCGACGGTTCTCCCAAGAAGAAGAGGAAAGTCGAGGACCCGAAGAAAAAGCGCAAGGTCG
ACTAAGAATTCTACGGGTGGCATCCCTGTGACCCCTCCCCAGTGCCTCTCCTGGCCCTGGAAGTTGCCAC
TCCAGTGCCCACCAGCCTTGTCCTAATAAAATTAAGTTGCATCATTTTGTCTGACTAGGTGTCCTTCTAT
AATATTATGGGGTGGAGGGGGGTGGTATGGAGCAAGGGGCAAGTTGGGAAGACAACCTGTAGGGCCTGCG
GGGTCTATTGGGAACCAAGCTGGAGTGCAGTGGCACAATCTTGGCTCACTGCAATCTCCGCCTCCTGGGT
TCAAGCGATTCTCCTGCCTCAGCCTCCCGAGTTGTTGGGATTCCAGGCATGCATGACCAGGCTCAGCTAA
TTTTTGTTTTTTTGGTAGAGACGGGGTTTCACCATATTGGCCAGGCTGGTCTCCAACTCCTAATCTCAGG
TGATCTACCCACCTTGGCCTCCCAAATTGCTGGGATTACAGGCGTGAACCACTGCTCGCGGCCGCAGGAA
CCCCTAGTGATGGAGTTGGCCACTCCCTCTCTGCGCGCTCGCTCGCTCACTGAGGCCGGGCGACCAAAGG
TCGCCCGACGCCCGGGCTTTGCCCGGGCGGCCTCAGTGAGCGAGCGAGCGCGCAGCTGCCTGCAGGGGCG
CCTGATGCGGTATTTTCTCCTTACGCATCTGTGCGGTATTTCACACCGCATA
[142 nt withheld, positions 4323-4464]
C
[141 nt withheld, positions 4466-4606]
CCTTTGACGTTGGAGTCCACGTTCTTT
[37 nt withheld, positions 4634-4670]
ACCCTATCTCGGGCTATTCTTTTGATTTATAAGGGATTTTGCCGATTTCGGCCTATTGGTTAAAAAATGA
GCTGATTTAACAAAAATTTAACGCGAATTTTAACAAAATATTAACGTTTACAATTTTATGGTGCACTCTC
AGTACAATCTGCTCTGATGCCGCATAGTTAAGCCAGCCCCGACACCCGCCAACACCCGCTGACGCGCCCT
GACGGGCTTGTCTGCTCCCGGCATCCGCTTACAGACAAGCTGTGACCGTCTCCGGGAGCTGCATGTGTCA
GAGGTTTTCACCGTCATCACCGAAACGCGCGAGACGAAAGGGCCTCGTGATACGCCTATTTTTATAGGTT
AATGTCATGATAATAATGGTTTCTTAGACGTCAGGTGGCACTTTTCGGGGAAATGTGCGCGGAACCCCTA
TTTGTTTATTTTTCTAAATACATTCAAATATGTATCCGCTCATGAGACAATAACCCTGATAAATGCTTCA
ATAATATTGAAAAAGGAAGAGTATGAGTATTCAACATTTCCGTGTCGCCCTTATTCCCTTTTTTGCGGCA
TTTTGCCTTCCTGTTTTTGCTCACCCAGAAACGCTGGTGAAAGTAAAAGATGCTGAAGATCAGTTGGGTG
CACGAGTGGGTTACATCGAACTGGATCTCAACAGCGGTAAGATCCTTGAGAGTTTTCGCCCCGAAGAACG
TTTTCCAATGATGAGCACTTTTAAAGTTCTGCTATGTGGCGCGGTATTATCCCGTATTGACGCCGGGCAA
GAGCAACTCGGTCGCCGCATACACTATTCTCAGAATGACTTGGTTGAGTACTCACCAGTCACAGAAAAGC
ATCTTACGGATGGCATGACAGTAAGAGAATTATGCAGTGCTGCCATAACCATGAGTGATAACACTGCGGC
CAACTTACTTCTGACAACGATCGGAGGACCGAAGGAGCTAACCGCTTTTTTGCACAACATGGGGGATCAT
GTAACTCGCCTTGATCGTTGGGAACCGGAGCTGAATGAAGCCATACCAAACGACGAGCGTGACACCACGA
TGCCTGTAGCAATGGCAACAACGTTGCGCAAACTATTAACTGGCGAACTACTTACTCTAGCTTCCCGGCA
ACAATTAATAGACTGGATGGAGGCGGATAAAGTTGCAGGACCACTTCTGCGCTCGGCCCTTCCGGCTGGC
TGGTTTATTGCTGATAAATCTGGAGCCGGTGAGCGTGGAAGCCGCGGTATCATTGCAGCACTGGGGCCAG
ATGGTAAGCCCTCCCGTATCGTAGTTATCTACACGACGGGGAGTCAGGCAACTATGGATGAACGAAATAG
ACAGATCGCTGAGATAGGTGCCTCACTGATTAAGCATTGGTAACTGTCAGACCAAGTTTACTCATATATA
CTTTAGATTGATTTAAAACTTCATTTTTAATTTAAAAGGATCTAGGTGAAGATCCTTTTTGATAATCTCA
TGACCAAAATCCCTTAACGTGAGTTTTCGTTCCACTGAGCGTCAGACCCCGTAGAAAAGATCAAAGGATC
TTCTTGAGATCCTTTTTTTCTGCGCGTAATCTGCTGCTTGCAAACAAAAAAACCACCGCTACCAGCGGTG
GTTTGTTTGCCGGATCAAGAGCTACCAACTCTTTTTCCGAAGGTAACTGGCTTCAGCAGAGCGCAGATAC
CAAATACTGTCCTTCTAGTGTAGCCGTAGTTAGGCCACCACTTCAAGAACTCTGTAGCACCGCCTACATA
CCTCGCTCTGCTAATCCTGTTACCAGTGGCTGCTGCCAGTGGCGATAAGTCGTGTCTTACCGGGTTGGAC
TCAAGACGATAGTTACCGGATAAGGCGCAGCGGTCGGGCTGAACGGGGGGTTCGTGCACACAGCCCAGCT
TGGAGCGAACGACCTACACCGAACTGAGATACCTACAGCGTGAGCTATGAGAAAGCGCCACGCTTCCCGA
AGGGAGAAAGGCGGACAGGTATCCGGTAAGCGGCAGGGTCGGAACAGGAGAGCGCACGAGGGAGCTTCCA
GGGGGAAACGCCTGGTATCTTTATAGTCCTGTCGGGTTTCGCCACCTCTGACTTGAGCGTCGATTTTTGT
GATGCTCGTCAGGGGGGCGGAGCCTATGGAAAAACGCCAGCAACGCGGCCTTTTTACGGTTCCTGGCCTT
TTGCTGGCCTTTTGCTCACATGT
Features (pLannotate 1.2.2; 16 found; start..end, strand, type, name):
     12..39      +  repeat_region  AAV2 ITR (fragment): inverted terminal repeat of adeno-associated virus serotype 2 inverted
     68..95      +  repeat_region  AAV2 ITR (fragment): inverted terminal repeat of adeno-associated virus serotype 2 inverted
    149..396     +  enhancer       CMV enhancer (fragment): human cytomegalovirus immediate early enhancer
    398..675     +  promoter       chicken β-actin promoter: No description available
    676..812     +  intron         hybrid intron (fragment): hybrid between chicken β-actin (CBA) and minute virus of mice (MMV) introns (Gray et al., 2011)
    901..1031    +  intron         chimeric intron (fragment): chimera between introns from chicken β-actin and rabbit β-globin
   1201..3585    +  CDS            cas9 (fragment): CAS9_STRP1 - Also known as csn1 From Streptococcus pyogenes serotype M1.
   3655..4117    +  polyA_signal   hGH poly(A) signal: human growth hormone polyadenylation signal
   4126..4266    +  repeat_region  AAV2 ITR: inverted terminal repeat of adeno-associated virus serotype 2 inverted
   4271..4322    -  misc_feature   bom (fragment): basis of mobility region from pBR322
   4341..4721    +  rep_origin     M13 ori (sequence partly withheld): M13 bacteriophage origin of replication; arrow indicates direction of (+) strand synthesis
   4797..4846    -  misc_feature   bom (fragment): basis of mobility region from pBR322
   4948..4983    -  CDS            rop (fragment): Rop protein, which maintains plasmids at low copy number; rop
   5078..5182    +  promoter       AmpR promoter: bla
   5183..6043    +  CDS            AmpR: β-lactamase; bla; confers resistance to ampicillin, carbenicillin, and related antibiotics
   6214..6802    +  rep_origin     ori: high-copy-number ColE1/pMB1/pBR322/pUC origin of replication
