>Addgene plasmid #112211 | pAAV-CAG-C-intein-C-spC9-H840A-N863A-2xNLS-hGH | addgene full sequence | sequence record 217577 | Addgene Partial NGS Result
CCTGCAGGCAGCTGCGCGCTCGCTCGCTCACTGAGGCCGCCCGGGCGTCGGGCGACCTTTGGTCGCCCGG
CCTCAGTGAGCGAGCGAGCGCGCAGAGAGGGAGTGGCCAACTCCATCACTAGGGGTTCCTGCGGCCTCTA
GAAAGCTTCATTGACGTCAATAATGACGTATGTTCCCATAGTAACGCCAATAGGGACTTTCCATTGACGT
CAATGGGTGGAGTATTTACGGTAAACTGCCCACTTGGCAGTACATCAAGTGTATCATATGCCAAGTACGC
CCCCTATTGACGTCAATGACGGTAAATGGCCCGCCTGGCATTATGCCCAGTACATGACCTTATGGGACTT
TCCTACTTGGCAGTACATCTACGTATTAGTCATCGCTATTACCATGGTCGAGGTGAGCCCCACGTTCTGC
TTCACTCTCCCCATCTCCCCCCCCTCCCCACCCCCAATTTTGTATTTATTTATTTTTTAATTATTTTGTG
CAGCGATGGGGGCGGGGGGGGGGGGGGGGCGCGCGCCAGGCGGGGCGGGGCGGGGCGAGGGGCGGGGCGG
GGCGAGGCGGAGAGGTGCGGCGGCAGCCAATCAGAGCGGCGCGCTCCGAAAGTTTCCTTTTATGGCGAGG
CGGCGGCGGCGGCGGCCCTATAAAAAGCGAAGCGCGCGGCGGGCGGGAGTCGCTGCGCGCTGCCTTCGCC
CCGTGCCCCGCTCCGCCGCCGCCTCGCGCCGCCCGCCCCGGCTCTGACTGACCGCGTTACTCCCACAGGT
GAGCGGGCGGGACGGCCCTTCTCCTCCGGGCTGTAATTAGCGCTTGGTTTAATGACGGCTTGTTTCTTTT
CTGTGGCTGCGTGAAAGCCTTGAGGGGCTCCGGGAGGGCCCTTTGTGCGGGGGGAGCGGCTCGGGGCTGT
CCGCGGGGGGACGGCTGCCTTCGGGGGGGACGGGGCAGGGCGGGGTTCGGCTTCTGGCGTGTGACCGGCG
GCTCTAGAGCCTCTGCTAACCATGTTCATGCCTTCTTCTTTTTCCTACAGCTCCTGGGCAACGTGCTGGT
TATTGTGCTGTCTCATCATTTTGGCAAAGAATTACCGGTCCACCATGATTAAAATAGCTACGAGAAAGTA
TCTGGGGAAGCAGAACGTGTACGACATAGGTGTGGAGCGGGATCACAATTTTGCGCTGAAGAATGGCTTT
ATCGCATCTTGCTTCGACTCCGTGGAAATCTCCGGCGTGGAAGATCGGTTCAACGCCTCCCTGGGCACAT
ACCACGATCTGCTGAAAATTATCAAGGACAAGGACTTCCTGGACAATGAGGAAAACGAGGACATTCTGGA
AGATATCGTGCTGACCCTGACACTGTTTGAGGACAGAGAGATGATCGAGGAACGGCTGAAAACCTATGCC
CACCTGTTCGACGACAAAGTGATGAAGCAGCTGAAGCGGCGGAGATACACCGGCTGGGGCAGGCTGAGCC
GGAAGCTGATCAACGGCATCCGGGACAAGCAGTCCGGCAAGACAATCCTGGATTTCCTGAAGTCCGACGG
CTTCGCCAACAGAAACTTCATGCAGCTGATCCACGACGACAGCCTGACCTTTAAAGAGGACATCCAGAAA
GCCCAGGTGTCCGGCCAGGGCGATAGCCTGCACGAGCACATTGCCAATCTGGCCGGCAGCCCCGCCATTA
AGAAGGGCATCCTGCAGACAGTGAAGGTGGTGGACGAGCTCGTCAAAGTGATGGGTCGGCACAAGCCAGA
GAATATCGTTATCGAAATGGCAAGGGAGAACCAAACCACCCAGAAGGGCCAGAAGAACTCTCGGGAACGG
ATGAAAAGAATCGAAGAGGGAATTAAGGAGCTGGGATCTCAGATACTGAAGGAGCACCCTGTGGAGAATA
CACAGCTCCAGAACGAGAAACTCTACCTGTACTACCTCCAGAACGGGCGGGACATGTACGTTGACCAGGA
ACTCGACATCAACCGGCTGTCCGATTATGACGTGGACGCTATTGTTCCACAGTCCTTCCTCAAAGATGAC
TCCATTGACAACAAGGTGCTGACCAGATCCGATAAGGCCCGCGGTAAGTCTGACAATGTTCCATCAGAAG
AGGTGGTCAAGAAGATGAAGAATTACTGGCGGCAGCTCCTCAACGCCAAACTGATCACCCAGCGGAAGTT
TGACAATCTGACTAAGGCAGAAAGAGGAGGTCTGAGCGAACTCGACAAGGCCGGCTTTATTAAGAGGCAA
CTGGTCGAAACACGCCAGATTACCAAACACGTGGCACAAATCCTCGACTCTAGGATGAACACTAAGTACG
ATGAGAACGATAAGCTGATCAGGGAAGTGAAAGTGATAACTCTGAAGAGCAAGCTGGTGTCTGACTTCCG
GAAGGACTTTCAATTCTACAAAGTTCGCGAAATAAACAATTACCATCATGCTCACGATGCCTATCTCAAT
GCTGTCGTTGGCACCGCCCTGATCAAGAAATACCCTAAACTGGAGTCTGAGTTCGTGTACGGTGACTATA
AAGTCTACGATGTGAGGAAGATGATAGCAAAGTCTGAGCAAGAGATTGGCAAAGCCACCGCCAAGTACTT
CTTCTACTCTAATATCATGAATTTCTTTAAGACTGAGATAACCCTGGCTAACGGCGAAATCCGGAAGCGC
CCACTGATCGAAACAAACGGAGAAACAGGAGAAATCGTGTGGGATAAAGGCAGGGACTTCGCAACTGTGC
GGAAGGTGCTGTCCATGCCACAAGTCAATATCGTGAAGAAGACCGAAGTGCAGACCGGCGGATTCTCAAA
GGAGAGCATCCTGCCAAAGCGGAACTCTGACAAGCTGATCGCCAGGAAGAAAGATTGGGACCCAAAGAAG
TATGGCGGTTTCGATTCCCCTACAGTGGCTTATTCCGTTCTGGTCGTGGCAAAAGTGGAGAAAGGCAAGT
CCAAGAAACTCAAGTCTGTTAAGGAGCTGCTCGGAATTACTATTATGGAGAGATCCAGCTTCGAGAAGAA
TCCAATCGATTTCCTGGAAGCTAAGGGCTATAAAGAAGTGAAGAAAGATCTCATCATCAAACTGCCCAAG
TACTCTCTCTTTGAGCTGGAGAATGGTAGGAAGCGGATGCTGGCCTCCGCCGGAGAGCTGCAGAAAGGAA
ACGAGCTGGCTCTGCCCTCCAAATACGTGAACTTCCTGTATCTGGCCTCCCACTACGAGAAACTCAAAGG
TAGCCCTGAAGACAATGAGCAGAAGCAACTCTTTGTTGAGCAACATAAACACTACCTGGACGAAATCATT
GAACAGATTAGCGAGTTCAGCAAGCGGGTTATTCTGGCCGATGCAAACCTCGATAAAGTGCTGAGCGCAT
ATAATAAGCACAGGGACAAGCCAATTCGCGAACAAGCAGAGAATATTATCCACCTCTTTACTCTGACTAA
TCTGGGCGCTCCTGCTGCCTTCAAGTATTTCGATACAACTATTGACAGGAAGCGGTACACCTCTACCAAA
GAAGTTCTCGATGCCACCCTGATACACCAGTCAATTACCGGACTGTACGAGACTCGCATCGACCTGTCTC
AGCTCGGCGGCGACGGTTCTCCCAAGAAGAAGAGGAAAGTCGAGGACCCGAAGAAAAAGCGCAAGGTCGA
CTAAGAATTCTACGGGTGGCATCCCTGTGACCCCTCCCCAGTGCCTCTCCTGGCCCTGGAAGTTGCCACT
CCAGTGCCCACCAGCCTTGTCCTAATAAAATTAAGTTGCATCATTTTGTCTGACTAGGTGTCCTTCTATA
ATATTATGGGGTGGAGGGGGGTGGTATGGAGCAAGGGGCAAGTTGGGAAGACAACCTGTAGGGCCTGCGG
GGTCTATTGGGAACCAAGCTGGAGTGCAGTGGCACAATCTTGGCTCACTGCAATCTCCGCCTCCTGGGTT
CAAGCGATTCTCCTGCCTCAGCCTCCCGAGTTGTTGGGATTCCAGGCATGCATGACCAGGCTCAGCTAAT
TTTTGTTTTTTTGGTAGAGACGGGGTTTCACCATATTGGCCAGGCTGGTCTCCAACTCCTAATCTCAGGT
GATCTACCCACCTTGGCCTCCCAAATTGCTGGGATTACAGGCGTGAACCACTGCTCGCGGCCGCAGGAAC
CCCTAGTGATGGAGTTGGCCACTCCCTCTCTGCGCGCTCGCTCGCTCACTGAGGCCGGGCGACCAAAGGT
CGCCCGACGCCCGGGCTTTGCCCGGGCGGCCTCAGTGAGCGAGCGAGCGCGCAGCTGCCTGCAGGGGCGC
CTGATGCGGTATTTTCTCCTTACGCATCTGTGCGGTATTTCACACCGCATA
[95 nt withheld, positions 4322-4416]
T
[46 nt withheld, positions 4418-4463]
C
[141 nt withheld, positions 4465-4605]
CCTTTGACGTTGGAGTCCACGTTCTTT
[37 nt withheld, positions 4633-4669]
ACTCTATCTCGGGCTATTCTTTTGATTTATAAGGGATTTTGCCGATTTCGGTCTATTGGTTAAAAAATGA
GCTGATTTAACAAAAATTTAACGCGAATTTTAACAAAATATTAACGTTTACAATTTTATGGTGCACTCTC
AGTACAATCTGCTCTGATGCCGCATAGTTAAGCCAGCCCCGACACCCGCCAACACCCGCTGACGCGCCCT
GACGGGCTTGTCTGCTCCCGGCATCCGCTTACAGACAAGCTGTGACCGTCTCCGGGAGCTGCATGTGTCA
GAGGTTTTCACCGTCATCACCGAAACGCGCGAGACGAAAGGGCCTCGTGATACGCCTATTTTTATAGGTT
AATGTCATGATAATAATGGTTTCTTAGACGTCAGGTGGCACTTTTCGGGGAAATGTGCGCGGAACCCCTA
TTTGTTTATTTTTCTAAATACATTCAAATATGTATCCGCTCATGAGACAATAACCCTGATAAATGCTTCA
ATAATATTGAAAAAGGAAGAGTATGAGTATTCAACATTTCCGTGTCGCCCTTATTCCCTTTTTTGCGGCA
TTTTGCCTTCCTGTTTTTGCTCACCCAGAAACGCTGGTGAAAGTAAAAGATGCTGAAGATCAGTTGGGTG
CACGAGTGGGTTACATCGAACTGGATCTCAACAGCGGTAAGATCCTTGAGAGTTTTCGCCCCGAAGAACG
TTTTCCAATGATGAGCACTTTTAAAGTTCTGCTATGTGGCGCGGTATTATCCCGTATTGACGCCGGGCAA
GAGCAACTCGGTCGCCGCATACACTATTCTCAGAATGACTTGGTTGAGTACTCACCAGTCACAGAAAAGC
ATCTTACGGATGGCATGACAGTAAGAGAATTATGCAGTGCTGCCATAACCATGAGTGATAACACTGCGGC
CAACTTACTTCTGACAACGATCGGAGGACCGAAGGAGCTAACCGCTTTTTTGCACAACATGGGGGATCAT
GTAACTCGCCTTGATCGTTGGGAACCGGAGCTGAATGAAGCCATACCAAACGACGAGCGTGACACCACGA
TGCCTGTAGCAATGGCAACAACGTTGCGCAAACTATTAACTGGCGAACTACTTACTCTAGCTTCCCGGCA
ACAATTAATAGACTGGATGGAGGCGGATAAAGTTGCAGGACCACTTCTGCGCTCGGCCCTTCCGGCTGGC
TGGTTTATTGCTGATAAATCTGGAGCCGGTGAGCGTGGAAGCCGCGGTATCATTGCAGCACTGGGGCCAG
ATGGTAAGCCCTCCCGTATCGTAGTTATCTACACGACGGGGAGTCAGGCAACTATGGATGAACGAAATAG
ACAGATCGCTGAGATAGGTGCCTCACTGATTAAGCATTGGTAACTGTCAGACCAAGTTTACTCATATATA
CTTTAGATTGATTTAAAACTTCATTTTTAATTTAAAAGGATCTAGGTGAAGATCCTTTTTGATAATCTCA
TGACCAAAATCCCTTAACGTGAGTTTTCGTTCCACTGAGCGTCAGACCCCGTAGAAAAGATCAAAGGATC
TTCTTGAGATCCTTTTTTTCTGCGCGTAATCTGCTGCTTGCAAACAAAAAAACCACCGCTACCAGCGGTG
GTTTGTTTGCCGGATCAAGAGCTACCAACTCTTTTTCCGAAGGTAACTGGCTTCAGCAGAGCGCAGATAC
CAAATACTGTTCTTCTAGTGTAGCCGTAGTTAGGCCACCACTTCAAGAACTCTGTAGCACCGCCTACATA
CCTCGCTCTGCTAATCCTGTTACCAGTGGCTGCTGCCAGTGGCGATAAGTCGTGTCTTACCGGGTTGGAC
TCAAGACGATAGTTACCGGATAAGGCGCAGCGGTCGGGCTGAACGGGGGGTTCGTGCACACAGCCCAGCT
TGGAGCGAACGACCTACACCGAACTGAGATACCTACAGCGTGAGCTATGAGAAAGCGCCACGCTTCCCGA
AGGGAGAAAGGCGGACAGGTATCCGGTAAGCGGCAGGGTCGGAACAGGAGAGCGCACGAGGGAGCTTCCA
GGGGGAAACGCCTGGTATCTTTATAGTCCTGTCGGGTTTCGCCACCTCTGACTTGAGCGTCGATTTTTGT
GATGCTCGTCAGGGGGGCGGAGCCTATGGAAAAACGCCAGCAACGCGGCCTTTTTACGGTTCCTGGCCTT
TTGCTGGCCTTTTGCTCACATGT
Features (pLannotate 1.2.2; 16 found; start..end, strand, type, name):
     12..39      +  repeat_region  AAV2 ITR (fragment): inverted terminal repeat of adeno-associated virus serotype 2 inverted
     68..95      +  repeat_region  AAV2 ITR (fragment): inverted terminal repeat of adeno-associated virus serotype 2 inverted
    149..396     +  enhancer       CMV enhancer (fragment): human cytomegalovirus immediate early enhancer
    398..675     +  promoter       chicken β-actin promoter: No description available
    676..811     +  intron         hybrid intron (fragment): hybrid between chicken β-actin (CBA) and minute virus of mice (MMV) introns (Gray et al., 2011)
    900..1030    +  intron         chimeric intron (fragment): chimera between introns from chicken β-actin and rabbit β-globin
   1200..3584    +  CDS            cas9 (fragment): CAS9_STRP1 - Also known as csn1 From Streptococcus pyogenes serotype M1.
   3654..4116    +  polyA_signal   hGH poly(A) signal: human growth hormone polyadenylation signal
   4125..4265    +  repeat_region  AAV2 ITR: inverted terminal repeat of adeno-associated virus serotype 2 inverted
   4270..4321    -  misc_feature   bom (fragment): basis of mobility region from pBR322
   4340..4795    +  rep_origin     f1 ori (sequence partly withheld): f1 bacteriophage origin of replication; arrow indicates direction of (+) strand synthesis
   4796..4845    -  misc_feature   bom (fragment): basis of mobility region from pBR322
   4947..4982    -  CDS            rop (fragment): Rop protein, which maintains plasmids at low copy number; rop
   5077..5181    +  promoter       AmpR promoter: bla
   5182..6042    +  CDS            AmpR: β-lactamase; bla; confers resistance to ampicillin, carbenicillin, and related antibiotics
   6213..6801    +  rep_origin     ori: high-copy-number ColE1/pMB1/pBR322/pUC origin of replication
