[The description below was written by a language model from this plasmid's Addgene catalogue record and pLannotate feature annotations shown in this document.]
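Description:
pAAV-CAG-C-intein-C-spC9-H840A-N863A-2xNLS-hGH is an AAV transfer plasmid of about 6.9 kb. It carries the C-terminal half of a split, catalytically inactive Streptococcus pyogenes Cas9 and was deposited for targeted DNA methylation. It is propagated in E. coli through a high-copy ColE1/pUC-type origin and selected with ampicillin (AmpR under its own bla promoter). The backbone also contains an f1/M13 phage origin and small remnants of pBR322 bom and rop sequences. AAV2 inverted terminal repeats flank the expression cassette so that it can be packaged into recombinant AAV particles. The downstream ITR is annotated in full, while only short fragments of the upstream ITR were detected.

Between the ITRs, a CAG-type promoter (CMV enhancer fragment, chicken β-actin promoter and chimeric intron sequences) drives a roughly 2.4 kb Cas9 fragment, and transcription ends at the human growth hormone polyadenylation signal. According to the construct name, the Cas9 fragment is preceded by a C-terminal split-intein segment and followed by two nuclear localization signals. Neither element was annotated separately in the feature tables, although unannotated space lies on both sides of the Cas9 fragment. The name also specifies H840A and N863A substitutions, which inactivate the HNH nuclease domain. The catalogue's mutation field instead lists D10A, a residue that lies in the N-terminal part of Cas9 and would therefore belong to a partner construct rather than to this fragment.

Split-intein designs of this kind work around the AAV packaging limit. Co-delivering a matching N-terminal intein half allows protein trans-splicing to rebuild full-length dCas9 in the cell. The record does not describe the partner construct or the methyltransferase effector. The associated study applied locus-specific methylation to the Mecp2 promoter in mice. The two sequence records differ by one nucleotide and are annotated essentially identically.
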