Addgene plasmid #112211: pAAV-CAG-C-intein-C-spC9-H840A-N863A-2xNLS-hGH
Purpose: Targeted DNA methylation
Depositing lab: Xingxu Huang. Depositing organization: ShanghaiTech University. Publication: Locus-specific DNA methylation of Mecp2 promoter leads to autism-like phenotypes in mice. Lu Z, Liu Z, Mao W, Wang X, Zheng X, Chen S, Cao B, Huang S, Zhang X, Zhou T, Zhang Y, Huang X, Sun Q, Li JD. Cell Death Dis. 2020 Feb 3;11(2):85. doi: 10.1038/s41419-020-2290-x. PubMed 32015323.
Backbone
  Vector backbone: pAAV
  Vector type: AAV
Growth in bacteria
  Bacterial resistance: Ampicillin, 100 μg/mL
  Growth temperature: 37°C
  Growth strain: NEB Stable
  Copy number: High Copy
Gene/Insert
  Gene/Insert name: C-terminus of dCas9
  Species: Synthetic
  Mutation: D10A
  Cloning method: Gibson Cloning
Terms and licenses: Academic/Nonprofit Terms; Industry Terms: Not Available to Industry
How to cite: pAAV-CAG-C-intein-C-spC9-H840A-N863A-2xNLS-hGH was a gift from Xingxu Huang (Addgene plasmid # 112211 ; http://n2t.net/addgene:112211 ; RRID:Addgene_112211)
